Addgene plasmid #10989: pL-rpb1-E1103G
Depositing lab: Jeff Strathern. Depositing organization: National Cancer Institute (NCI). Publication: Mutations in the Saccharomyces cerevisiae RPB1 Gene Conferring Hypersensitivity to 6-Azauracil. Malagon F, Kireeva ML, Shafer BK, Lubkowska L, Kashlev M, Strathern JN. Genetics. 2006 Apr . 172(4):2201-9. 10.1534/genetics.105.052415 PubMed 16510790.
Backbone
  Vector backbone: pRS415 (with modifications)
  Backbone size w/o insert (bp): 4967
  Vector type: Bacterial Expression, Yeast Expression
  Selectable markers: LEU2
Growth in bacteria
  Bacterial resistance: Ampicillin, 100 μg/mL
  Growth temperature: 37°C
  Growth strain: DH5alpha
  Copy number: High Copy
Gene/Insert
  Gene/Insert name: rpb1-E1103G (alt name: RPB1)
  Species: S. cerevisiae (budding yeast)
  Insert size (bp): 6349
  Mutation: Mutation 3308 A to G in the RPB1 ORF resulting in the residue substitution E1103G
  Entrez Gene: RPO21 (a.k.a. YDL140C, RPB1, RPB220, SIT1, SUA8)
  Cloning method: Restriction Enzyme; 5′ cloning site XhoI/AvaI (not destroyed); 3′ cloning site ApaI (not destroyed)
  Sequencing primers: 5′ M13 reverse; 3′ n/a
Terms and licenses: Academic/Nonprofit Terms; Industry Terms: Not Available to Industry
How to cite: pL-rpb1-E1103G was a gift from Jeff Strathern (Addgene plasmid # 10989 ; http://n2t.net/addgene:10989 ; RRID:Addgene_10989)
