[The description below was written by a language model from this plasmid's Addgene catalogue record.]
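Description:
pL-rpb1-E1103G is an E. coli–yeast shuttle plasmid built on a modified pRS415 backbone of about 5 kb. pRS415 is a standard centromeric (CEN/ARS) yeast vector that is maintained at low copy in Saccharomyces cerevisiae, although the record does not describe the modifications made to it, so which standard backbone elements remain is not certain. In yeast the plasmid is selected through the LEU2 auxotrophic marker, which complements leucine auxotrophy. In bacteria it is propagated at high copy under ampicillin selection.

The payload is an insert of roughly 6.3 kb carrying a mutant allele of the S. cerevisiae RPB1 gene (systematic name RPO21/YDL140C), which encodes the largest subunit of RNA polymerase II. It was cloned by restriction digestion between XhoI/AvaI at the 5′ end and ApaI at the 3′ end, and both sites are preserved. The allele has a single A-to-G change at position 3308 of the open reading frame, producing the E1103G substitution. The record does not state which promoter drives expression. The insert is somewhat longer than the coding region alone, which would be consistent with flanking genomic sequence, but this is not documented. No epitope tags or reporters are listed.

The associated publication concerns RPB1 mutations that confer hypersensitivity to 6-azauracil, a drug phenotype commonly used as an indicator of transcription elongation defects. The plasmid is therefore suited to introducing the rpb1-E1103G allele into yeast strains for genetic and biochemical analysis of RNA polymerase II function, for example by supplying the mutant subunit from a LEU2-marked plasmid.
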