>Addgene plasmid #10989 | pL-rpb1-E1103G | addgene partial sequence | sequence record 17953 | 10989 with yRPB1-F 5'-cctggtgaaatggttggtgt
CAGCCACACAAATGACCCTTAACACCTTCCATTTTGCTGGTGTTGCTTCCAAAAAAGTTACTTCTGGTGT
CCCCCGTTTAAAGGGAATTTTGAATGTGGCCAAAAACATGAAAACCCCTTCCTTGACTGTATACTTAGAG
CCTGGTCATGCTGCCGATCAAGAACAAGCGAAGTTGATCAGATCTGCTATCGAGCATACCACTTTAAAGA
GTGTCACTATTGCTTCAGAAATTTACTATGATCCTGATCCACGTTCCACAGTTATTCCAGAAGATGAAGA
AATTATCCAACTTCATTTCTCATTATTGGATGAAGAGGCTGAACAATCTTTTGACCAACAATCACCTTGG
TTATTACGTCTGGAACTGGATCGTGCAGCAATGAATGATAAAGACTTAACAATGGGTCAGGTTGGTGAAA
GAATCAAGCAAACATTCAAAAATGATTTGTTTGTTATCTGGTCTGAAGACAACGATGAGAAGTTGATCAT
CCGTTGTCGTGTTGTTCGTCCAAAGTCACTAGATGCTGAGACTGAAGCAGAAGAAGATCATATGTTGAAG
AAAATTGAGAACACAATGTTAGAGAATATTACATTACGTGGTGTA
